>Addgene plasmid #235492 | pEGFP-TDP-43 (K136R) | addgene full sequence | sequence record 470425 | Addgene NGS Result
TCAACGGGACTTTCCAAAATGTCGTAACAACTCCGCCCCATTGACGCAAATGGGCGGTAGGCGTGTACGG
TGGGAGGTCTATATAAGCAGAGCTGGTTTAGTGAACCGTCAGATCCGCTAGCGCTACCGGACTCAGATCT
CGAGATGTCTGAATATATTCGGGTAACCGAAGATGAGAACGATGAGCCCATTGAAATACCATCGGAAGAC
GATGGGACGGTGCTGCTCTCCACGGTTACAGCCCAGTTTCCAGGGGCGTGTGGGCTTCGCTACAGGAATC
CAGTGTCTCAGTGTATGAGAGGTGTCCGGCTGGTAGAAGGAATTCTGCATGCCCCAGATGCTGGCTGGGG
AAATCTGGTGTATGTTGTCAACTATCCAAAAGATAACAAAAGAAAAATGGATGAGACAGATGCTTCATCA
GCAGTGAAAGTGAAAAGAGCAGTCCAGAAAACATCCGATTTAATAGTGTTGGGTCTCCCATGGAAAACAA
CCGAACAGGACCTGAAAGAGTATTTTAGTACCTTTGGAGAAGTTCTTATGGTGCAGGTCAGGAAAGATCT
TAAGACTGGTCATTCAAAGGGGTTTGGCTTTGTTCGTTTTACGGAATATGAAACACAAGTGAAAGTAATG
TCACAGCGACATATGATAGATGGACGATGGTGTGACTGCAAACTTCCTAATTCTAAGCAAAGCCAAGATG
AGCCTTTGAGAAGCAGAAAAGTGTTTGTGGGGCGCTGTACAGAGGACATGACTGAGGATGAGCTGCGGGA
GTTCTTCTCTCAGTACGGGGATGTGATGGATGTCTTCATCCCCAAGCCATTCAGGGCCTTTGCCTTTGTT
ACATTTGCAGATGATCAGATTGCGCAGTCTCTTTGTGGAGAGGACTTGATCATTAAAGGAATCAGCGTTC
ATATATCCAATGCCGAACCTAAGCACAATAGCAATAGACAGTTAGAAAGAAGTGGAAGATTTGGTGGTAA
TCCAGGTGGCTTTGGGAATCAGGGTGGATTTGGTAATAGCAGAGGGGGTGGAGCTGGTTTGGGAAACAAT
CAAGGTAGTAATATGGGTGGTGGGATGAACTTTGGTGCGTTCAGCATTAATCCAGCCATGATGGCTGCCG
CCCAGGCAGCACTACAGAGCAGTTGGGGTATGATGGGCATGTTAGCCAGCCAGCAGAACCAGTCAGGCCC
ATCGGGTAATAACCAAAACCAAGGCAACATGCAGAGGGAGCCAAACCAGGCCTTCGGTTCTGGAAATAAC
TCTTATAGTGGCTCTAATTCTGGTGCAGCAATTGGTTGGGGATCAGCATCCAATGCAGGGTCGGGCAGTG
GTTTTAATGGAGGCTTTGGCTCAAGCATGGATTCTAAGTCTTCTGGCTGGGGAATGGGTACCGCGGGCCC
GGGATCCATCGCCACCATGGTGAGCAAGGGCGAGGAGCTGTTCACCGGGGTGGTGCCCATCCTGGTCGAG
CTGGACGGCGACGTAAACGGCCACAAGTTCAGCGTGTCCGGCGAGGGCGAGGGCGATGCCACCTACGGCA
AGCTGACCCTGAAGTTCATCTGCACCACCGGCAAGCTGCCCGTGCCCTGGCCCACCCTCGTGACCACCCT
GACCTACGGCGTGCAGTGCTTCAGCCGCTACCCCGACCACATGAAGCAGCACGACTTCTTCAAGTCCGCC
ATGCCCGAAGGCTACGTCCAGGAGCGCACCATCTTCTTCAAGGACGACGGCAACTACAAGACCCGCGCCG
AGGTGAAGTTCGAGGGCGACACCCTGGTGAACCGCATCGAGCTGAAGGGCATCGACTTCAAGGAGGACGG
CAACATCCTGGGGCACAAGCTGGAGTACAACTACAACAGCCACAACGTCTATATCATGGCCGACAAGCAG
AAGAACGGCATCAAGGTGAACTTCAAGATCCGCCACAACATCGAGGACGGCAGCGTGCAGCTCGCCGACC
ACTACCAGCAGAACACCCCCATCGGCGACGGCCCCGTGCTGCTGCCCGACAACCACTACCTGAGCACCCA
GTCCGCCCTGAGCAAAGACCCCAACGAGAAGCGCGATCACATGGTCCTGCTGGAGTTCGTGACCGCCGCC
GGGATCACTCTCGGCATGGACGAGCTGTACAAGTAAAGCGGCCGCGACTCTAGATCATAATCAGCCATAC
CACATTTGTAGAGGTTTTACTTGCTTTAAAAAACCTCCCACACCTCCCCCTGAACCTGAAACATAAAATG
AATGCAATTGTTGTTGTTAACTTGTTTATTGCAGCTTATAATGGTTACAAATAAAGCAATAGCATCACAA
ATTTCACAAATAAAGCATTTTTTTCACTGCATTCTAGTTGTGGTTTGTCCAAACTCATCAATGTATCTTA
AGGCGTAAATTGTAAGCGTTAATATTTTGTTAAAATTCGCGTTAAATTTTTGTTAAATCAGCTCATTTTT
TAACCAATAGGCCGAAATCGGCAAAATCCCTTATAAATCAAAAGAATAGACCGAGATAGGGT
[37 nt withheld, positions 2513-2549]
AAAGAACGTGGACTCCAACGTCAAAGG
[49 nt withheld, positions 2577-2625]
T
[91 nt withheld, positions 2627-2717]
G
[124 nt withheld, positions 2719-2842]
CAGGTGGCACTTTTCGGGGAAATGTGCGCGGAACCCCTATTTGTTTATTTTTCTAAATACATTCAAATAT
GTATCCGCTCATGAGACAATAACCCTGATAAATGCTTCAATAATATTGAAAAAGGAAGAGTCCTGAGGCG
GAAAGAACCAGCTGTGGAATGTGTGTCAGTTAGGGTGTGGAAAGTCCCCAGGCTCCCCAGCAGGCAGAAG
TATGCAAAGCATGCATCTCAATTAGTCAGCAACCAGGTGTGGAAAGTCCCCAGGCTCCCCAGCAGGCAGA
AGTATGCAAAGCATGCATCTCAATTAGTCAGCAACCATAGTCCCGCCCCTAACTCCGCCCATCCCGCCCC
TAACTCCGCCCAGTTCCGCCCATTCTCCGCCCCATGGCTGACTAATTTTTTTTATTTATGCAGAGGCCGA
GGCCGCCTCGGCCTCTGAGCTATTCCAGAAGTAGTGAGGAGGCTTTTTTGGAGGCCTAGGCTTTTGCAAA
GATCGATCAAGAGACAGGATGAGGATCGTTTCGCATGATTGAACAAGATGGATTGCACGCAGGTTCTCCG
GCCGCTTGGGTGGAGAGGCTATTCGGCTATGACTGGGCACAACAGACAATCGGCTGCTCTGATGCCGCCG
TGTTCCGGCTGTCAGCGCAGGGGCGCCCGGTTCTTTTTGTCAAGACCGACCTGTCCGGTGCCCTGAATGA
ACTGCAAGACGAGGCAGCGCGGCTATCGTGGCTGGCCACGACGGGCGTTCCTTGCGCAGCTGTGCTCGAC
GTTGTCACTGAAGCGGGAAGGGACTGGCTGCTATTGGGCGAAGTGCCGGGGCAGGATCTCCTGTCATCTC
ACCTTGCTCCTGCCGAGAAAGTATCCATCATGGCTGATGCAATGCGGCGGCTGCATACGCTTGATCCGGC
TACCTGCCCATTCGACCACCAAGCGAAACATCGCATCGAGCGAGCACGTACTCGGATGGAAGCCGGTCTT
GTCGATCAGGATGATCTGGACGAAGAGCATCAGGGGCTCGCGCCAGCCGAACTGTTCGCCAGGCTCAAGG
CGAGCATGCCCGACGGCGAGGATCTCGTCGTGACCCATGGCGATGCCTGCTTGCCGAATATCATGGTGGA
AAATGGCCGCTTTTCTGGATTCATCGACTGTGGCCGGCTGGGTGTGGCGGACCGCTATCAGGACATAGCG
TTGGCTACCCGTGATATTGCTGAAGAGCTTGGCGGCGAATGGGCTGACCGCTTCCTCGTGCTTTACGGTA
TCGCCGCTCCCGATTCGCAGCGCATCGCCTTCTATCGCCTTCTTGACGAGTTCTTCTGAGCGGGACTCTG
GGGTTCGAAATGACCGACCAAGCGACGCCCAACCTGCCATCACGAGATTTCGATTCCACCGCCGCCTTCT
ATGAAAGGTTGGGCTTCGGAATCGTTTTCCGGGACGCCGGCTGGATGATCCTCCAGCGCGGGGATCTCAT
GCTGGAGTTCTTCGCCCACCCTAGGGGGAGGCTAACTGAAACACGGAAGGAGACAATACCGGAAGGAACC
CGCGCTATGACGGCAATAAAAAGACAGAATAAAACGCACGGTGTTGGGTCGTTTGTTCATAAACGCGGGG
TTCGGTCCCAGGGCTGGCACTCTGTCGATACCCCACCGAGACCCCATTGGGGCCAATACGCCCGCGTTTC
TTCCTTTTCCCCACCCCACCCCCCAAGTTCGGGTGAAGGCCCAGGGCTCGCAGCCAACGTCGGGGCGGCA
GGCCCTGCCATAGCCTCAGGTTACTCATATATACTTTAGATTGATTTAAAACTTCATTTTTAATTTAAAA
GGATCTAGGTGAAGATCCTTTTTGATAATCTCATGACCAAAATCCCTTAACGTGAGTTTTCGTTCCACTG
AGCGTCAGACCCCGTAGAAAAGATCAAAGGATCTTCTTGAGATCCTTTTTTTCTGCGCGTAATCTGCTGC
TTGCAAACAAAAAAACCACCGCTACCAGCGGTGGTTTGTTTGCCGGATCAAGAGCTACCAACTCTTTTTC
CGAAGGTAACTGGCTTCAGCAGAGCGCAGATACCAAATACTGTTCTTCTAGTGTAGCCGTAGTTAGGCCA
CCACTTCAAGAACTCTGTAGCACCGCCTACATACCTCGCTCTGCTAATCCTGTTACCAGTGGCTGCTGCC
AGTGGCGATAAGTCGTGTCTTACCGGGTTGGACTCAAGACGATAGTTACCGGATAAGGCGCAGCGGTCGG
GCTGAACGGGGGGTTCGTGCACACAGCCCAGCTTGGAGCGAACGACCTACACCGAACTGAGATACCTACA
GCGTGAGCTATGAGAAAGCGCCACGCTTCCCGAAGGGAGAAAGGCGGACAGGTATCCGGTAAGCGGCAGG
GTCGGAACAGGAGAGCGCACGAGGGAGCTTCCAGGGGGAAACGCCTGGTATCTTTATAGTCCTGTCGGGT
TTCGCCACCTCTGACTTGAGCGTCGATTTTTGTGATGCTCGTCAGGGGGGCGGAGCCTATGGAAAAACGC
CAGCAACGCGGCCTTTTTACGGTTCCTGGCCTTTTGCTGGCCTTTTGCTCACATGTTCTTTCCTGCGTTA
TCCCCTGATTCTGTGGATAACCGTATTACCGCCATGCATTAGTTATTAATAGTAATCAATTACGGGGTCA
TTAGTTCATAGCCCATATATGGAGTTCCGCGTTACATAACTTACGGTAAATGGCCCGCCTGGCTGACCGC
CCAACGACCCCCGCCCATTGACGTCAATAATGACGTATGTTCCCATAGTAACGCCAATAGGGACTTTCCA
TTGACGTCAATGGGTGGAGTATTTACGGTAAACTGCCCACTTGGCAGTACATCAAGTGTATCATATGCCA
AGTACGCCCCCTATTGACGTCAATGACGGTAAATGGCCCGCCTGGCATTATGCCCAGTACATGACCTTAT
GGGACTTTCCTACTTGGCAGTACATCTACGTATTAGTCATCGCTATTACCATGGTGATGCGGTTTTGGCA
GTACATCAATGGGCGTGGATAGCGGTTTGACTCACGGGGATTTCCAAGTCTCCACCCCATTGACGTCAAT
GGGAGTTTGTTTTGGCACCAAAA
Features (pLannotate 1.2.2; 16 found; start..end, strand, type, name):
    117..144     +  misc_feature   MCS (fragment): multiple cloning site
    145..1386    +  CDS            TARDBP: TADBP_HUMAN - Also known as TDP43. Experimental evidence at protein level: Swiss-Prot protein existence level 1. RNA-binding protein that is involved in various steps of RNA biogenesis and processing (PubMed:23519609). Preferentially binds, via its two RNA recognition motifs RRM1 and RRM2, to GU-repeats on RNA molecules predominantly localized within long introns and in the 3'UTR of mRNAs (PubMed:23519609, PubMed:24240615, PubMed:24464995). In turn, regulates the splicing of many non-coding and protein-coding RNAs including proteins involved in neuronal survival, as well as mRNAs that encode p
   1387..1407    +  misc_feature   MCS (fragment): multiple cloning site
   1417..2136    +  CDS            EGFP: the original enhanced GFP (Yang et al., 1996) mammalian codon-optimized
   2153..2236    +  CDS            large T antigen (fragment): large T antigen from SV40 (simian virus 40)
   2259..2380    +  polyA_signal   SV40 poly(A) signal: SV40 polyadenylation signal
   2414..2842    -  rep_origin     f1 ori (sequence partly withheld): f1 bacteriophage origin of replication; arrow indicates direction of (+) strand synthesis
   2869..2973    +  promoter       AmpR promoter: bla
   2975..3332    +  promoter       SV40 promoter: SV40 enhancer and early promoter
   3367..4161    +  CDS            NeoR/KanR: aminoglycoside phosphotransferase from Tn5; aph(3')-II (or nptII); confers resistance to neomycin, kanamycin, and G418 (Geneticin®)
   4182..4334    +  CDS            ble (fragment): BLE_KLEPN - Experimental evidence at protein level: Swiss-Prot protein existence level 1. Binding protein with a strong affinity to the bleomycin family of antibiotics. Binds to CL990; an antimitotic-antibiotic compound. From Klebsiella pneumoniae.
   4393..4440    +  polyA_signal   HSV TK poly(A) signal: herpes simplex virus thymidine kinase polyadenylation signal (Cole and Stacy, 1985)
   4531..4547    -  polyA_signal   bGH poly(A) signal (fragment): bovine growth hormone polyadenylation signal
   4769..5357    +  rep_origin     ori: high-copy-number ColE1/pMB1/pBR322/pUC origin of replication
   5532..5835    +  enhancer       CMV enhancer: human cytomegalovirus immediate early enhancer
   5836..94      +  promoter       CMV promoter (across the origin): human cytomegalovirus (CMV) immediate early promoter
