[The description below was written by a language model from this plasmid's Addgene catalogue record and pLannotate feature annotations shown in this document.]
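Description:
pEGFP-TDP-43 (K136R) is a mammalian expression plasmid of about 5.9 kb built on the pEGFP-N3 backbone. It carries the human TARDBP coding sequence (TDP-43, an RNA-binding protein with two RNA recognition motifs that is involved in splicing and other steps of RNA processing) with a lysine-to-arginine substitution at residue 136. The TARDBP open reading frame sits between remnants of the multiple cloning site and lies upstream of EGFP, separated from it only by a short stretch of polylinker. The product is therefore TDP-43 with a C-terminal EGFP tag supplied by the backbone. Transcription is driven by the human cytomegalovirus immediate early enhancer and promoter, which span the numbering origin of the circular sequence, and is terminated by the SV40 polyadenylation signal. The insert was introduced by restriction cloning, but the sites used are not recorded.

The plasmid is propagated in E. coli at high copy from a ColE1/pUC-type origin and also carries an f1 origin, which permits single-stranded DNA production. A single NeoR/KanR gene (Tn5 aminoglycoside phosphotransferase) provides selection in both hosts. A bacterial bla-type promoter drives it for kanamycin resistance in E. coli, while the adjacent SV40 enhancer/early promoter and the HSV TK poly(A) signal allow G418 selection of transfected mammalian cells. The short large T antigen, ble and bGH poly(A) fragments in the annotation appear to be backbone remnants or partial matches rather than functional elements.

The construct is intended for expressing fluorescently tagged mutant TDP-43 in mammalian cells. The associated publication concerns stress-dependent SUMOylation of TDP-43, which suggests K136R serves as a lysine-site mutant for comparison with the wild-type protein, although the record does not state this.
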