Addgene plasmid #235492: pEGFP-TDP-43 (K136R)
Purpose: Expression of human TDP-43-EGFP with K136R mutation
Depositing lab: Maxime Rousseaux. Depositing organization: University of Ottawa. Publication: A stress-dependent TDP-43 SUMOylation program preserves neuronal function. Suk TR, Part CE, Zhang JL, Nguyen TT, Heer MM, Caballero-Gomez A, Grybas VS, McKeever PM, Nguyen B, Ali T, Callaghan SM, Woulfe JM, Robertson J, Rousseaux MWC. Mol Neurodegener. 2025 Mar 28;20(1):38. doi: 10.1186/s13024-025-00826-z. PubMed 40149017.
Backbone
  Vector backbone: pEGFP-N3
  Vector type: Mammalian Expression
Growth in bacteria
  Bacterial resistance: Kanamycin, 50 μg/mL
  Growth temperature: 37°C
  Growth strain: DH5alpha
  Copy number: High Copy
Gene/Insert
  Gene/Insert name: TARDBP (alt name: TDP-43)
  Species: H. sapiens (human)
  Mutation: K136R
  Entrez Gene: TARDBP (a.k.a. ALS10, TDP-43)
  Tag / fusion protein: EGFP (C terminal on backbone)
  Cloning method: Restriction Enzyme; 5′ cloning site Unknown (unknown if destroyed)
Terms and licenses: Academic/Nonprofit Terms; Industry Terms
How to cite: pEGFP-TDP-43 (K136R) was a gift from Maxime Rousseaux (Addgene plasmid # 235492 ; http://n2t.net/addgene:235492 ; RRID:Addgene_235492)
